Addgene plasmid #194962: pBID2_MCS>LexQF
Purpose: (Empty Backbone) Drosophila LexA:QF expression under introduced sequence control, PhiC31 transgenesis
Depositing lab: Brian McCabe. Depositing organization: Swiss Federal Institute of Technology (EPFL). Publication: Tools for synchronous temporal control of independent transgenes in discrete Drosophila tissues. Ruchti E, McCabe BD. bioRxiv 2026.02.02.703225 10.64898/2026.02.02.703225.
Backbone
  Vector backbone: pBID2
  Backbone manufacturer: Evelyne Ruchti, Yuliia Smal and Brian McCabe
  Backbone size (bp): 10379
  Vector type: Insect Expression
  Selectable markers: Drosophila mini-white
Growth in bacteria
  Bacterial resistance: Ampicillin, 100 μg/mL
  Growth temperature: 37°C
  Growth strain: DH5alpha
  Copy number: High Copy
Gene/Insert
  Gene/Insert name: None
  Mutation: LexA DNA binding domain, QF activation domain
Terms and licenses: Academic/Nonprofit Terms; Industry Terms: Not Available to Industry
Depositor comments: The insert begins with a Multiple Cloning Site (for insertion of gene regulatory sequences), followed by a DSCP synthetic core promoter, a Syn21 translation enhancer, a LexA:QF hybrid transcription factor (LexA DNA binding domain, QF activation domain) followed by a p10 3' untranslated region. The insert is flanked by Gypsy insulator sequences to enable more homogeneous transgene expression at diverse genetic insertion sites. The backbone includes a phiC31 attB sequence for targeted transgenesis and a mini-white gene to allow transgene selection.
How to cite: pBID2_MCS>LexQF was a gift from Brian McCabe (Addgene plasmid # 194962 ; http://n2t.net/addgene:194962 ; RRID:Addgene_194962)
