[The description below was written by a language model from this plasmid's Addgene catalogue record and pLannotate feature annotations shown in this document.]
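Description:
pBID2_MCS>LexQF is an empty-backbone Drosophila transgenesis vector of about 10.4 kb, built on pBID2 and designed for making LexA:QF driver lines in which the user supplies the regulatory sequence. In E. coli it is maintained as a high-copy plasmid through a ColE1/pUC-type origin and selected with ampicillin (AmpR with its own promoter). The backbone also carries an f1 origin, T7 and T3 promoters and remnants of the lac region. For fly work, a phiC31 attB site allows integrase-mediated insertion into defined attP landing sites, and a mini-white gene provides an eye-colour marker for identifying transformants. A single loxP site is annotated just downstream of mini-white.

The expression cassette begins with a multiple cloning site intended to receive enhancers or other gene regulatory fragments. According to the depositor, these then act on a DSCP synthetic core promoter followed by a Syn21 translation enhancer. The feature table does not annotate these two elements, but it does detect a modified myosin heavy chain intron upstream of the coding sequence. The encoded protein is a hybrid transcription factor joining the bacterial LexA DNA-binding domain to the activation domain of Neurospora QF (qa-1f). The cassette ends in a p10 3' untranslated region, which the annotation software picks up as an adjacent AcMNPV baculoviral fragment labelled P74. Gypsy insulators flank the whole unit to reduce position effects and give more uniform expression across insertion sites.

Once a regulatory sequence is cloned in, the resulting flies express LexA:QF in the corresponding pattern and can drive LexAop-controlled transgenes. The associated publication concerns temporal control of independent transgenes in discrete fly tissues.
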