Features (pLannotate 1.2.2; 20 found; start..end, strand, type, name):
     30..458     -  rep_origin     f1 ori (sequence partly withheld): f1 bacteriophage origin of replication; arrow indicates direction of (+) strand synthesis
    463..620     -  CDS            lacZα (fragment): LacZα fragment of β-galactosidase; lacZ fragment
    623..641     +  promoter       T7 promoter: promoter for bacteriophage T7 RNA polymerase
    666..4785    +  gene           mini-white: white; This modified version of the white gene lacks part of the first intron.
   4792..4825    -  protein_bind   loxP: Cre-mediated recombination occurs in the 8-bp core sequence (GCATACAT). Cre recombinase
   4838..5268    +  protein_bind   gypsy insulator: chromatin insulator from Drosophila Su(Hw), CP190, and Mod(mdg4)67.2
   5499..5565    +  intron         Mhc intron: modified Drosophila myosin heavy chain intron 16 (Pfeiffer et al., 2010)
   5639..6244    +  CDS            lexA: LEXA_ECOLI - Also known as exrA, spr, tsl, umuA. Experimental evidence at protein level: Swiss-Prot protein existence level 1. Represses a number of genes involved in the response to DNA damage (SOS response), including recA and lexA. Binds to the 16 bp palindromic sequence 5'-CTGTATATATATACAG-3'. In the presence of single- stranded DNA, RecA interacts with LexA causing an autocatalytic cleavage which disrupts the DNA-binding part of LexA, leading to derepression of the SOS regulon and eventually DNA repair. Implicated in hydroxy radical-mediated cell death induced by hydroxyurea treatment (Pu
   6248..6748    +  CDS            qa-1f (fragment): QA1F_NEUCR - Protein predicted: Swiss-Prot protein existence level 4. Transcription activation of genes for enzymes and proteins of quinate metabolism by binding to a 16 base-pair sequence (consensus 5'- GGRTAARYRYTTAYCC-3') in front of each Qa genes. From Neurospora crassa (strain ATCC 24698 / 74-OR23-1A / CBS 708.71 / DSM 1257 / FGSC 987).
   6775..7425    -  CDS            P74 (fragment): PIF0_NPVAC - Experimental evidence at protein level: Swiss-Prot protein existence level 1. Plays an essential role for oral infectivity of occlusion- derived virus (ODV) and functions also in host midgut attachment and fusion by binding to a specific host receptor. From Autographa californica nuclear polyhedrosis virus (AcMNPV).
   7439..7869    +  protein_bind   gypsy insulator: chromatin insulator from Drosophila Su(Hw), CP190, and Mod(mdg4)67.2
   7903..7972    +  protein_bind   attB: attB site for the φC31 integrase (Groth et al., 2000) phage φC31 integrase
   8191..8209    -  promoter       T3 promoter: promoter for bacteriophage T3 RNA polymerase
   8254..8270    -  protein_bind   lac operator: The lac repressor binds to the lac operator to inhibit transcription in E. coli. This inhibition can be relieved by adding lactose or isopropyl-β-D-thiogalactopyranoside (IPTG). lac repressor encoded by lacI
   8278..8308    -  promoter       lac promoter: promoter for the E. coli lac operon
   8323..8344    -  protein_bind   CAP binding site: CAP binding activates transcription in the presence of cAMP. E. coli catabolite activator protein
   8357..8449    -  CDS            lacI (fragment): lac repressor; lacI; The lac repressor binds to the lac operator to inhibit transcription in E. coli. This inhibition can be relieved by adding lactose or isopropyl-β-D-thiogalactopyranoside (IPTG).
   8632..9220    -  rep_origin     ori: high-copy-number ColE1/pMB1/pBR322/pUC origin of replication
   9391..10251   -  CDS            AmpR: β-lactamase; bla; confers resistance to ampicillin, carbenicillin, and related antibiotics
  10252..10356   -  promoter       AmpR promoter: bla
>Addgene plasmid #194962 | pBID2_MCS>LexQF | addgene full sequence | sequence record 384162 | Addgene NGS Result
CTAAATTGTAAGCGTTAATATTTTGTTAAAATTCGCGTTAAATTTTTGTTAAATCAGCTCATTTTTTAAC
CAATAGGCCGAAATCGGCAAAATCCCTTATAAATCAAAAGAATAGACCGAGATAGGGT
[37 nt withheld, positions 129-165]
AAAGAACGTGGACTCCAACGTCAAAGG
[49 nt withheld, positions 193-241]
T
[91 nt withheld, positions 243-333]
G
[124 nt withheld, positions 335-458]
CCCATTCGCCATTCAGGCTGCGCAACTGTTGGGAAGGGCGATCGGTGCGGGCCTCTTCGCTATTACGCCA
GCTGGCGAAAGGGGGATGTGCTGCAAGGCGATTAAGTTGGGTAACGCCAGGGTTTTCCCAGTCACGACGT
TGTAAAACGACGGCCAGTGAATTGTAATACGACTCACTATAGGGCGAATTGGGTACGTACCGGGCCCCTA
GTATGTATGTAAGTTAATAAAACCCATTTTTGCGGAAAGTAGATAAAAAAAACATTTTTTTTTTTTACTG
CACTGGATATCATTGAACTTATCTGATCAGTTTTAAATTTACTTCGATCCAAGGGTATTTGATGTACCAG
GTTCTTTCGATTACCTCTCACTCAAAATGACATTCCACTCAAAGTCAGCGCTGTTTGCCTCCTTCTCTGT
CCACAGAAATATCGCCGTCTCTTTCGCCGCTGCGTCCGCTATCTCTTTCGCCACCGTTTGTAGCGTTACG
TAGCGTCAATGTCCGCCTTCAGTTGCATTTTGTCAGCGGTTTCGTGACGAAGCTCCAAGCGGTTTACGCC
ATCAATTAAACACAAAGTGCTGTGCCAAAACTCCTCTCGCTTCTTATTTTTGTTTGTTTTTTGAGTGATT
GGGGTGGTGATTGGTTTTGGGTGGGTAAGCAGGGGAAAGTGTGAAAAATCCCGGCAATGGGCCAAGAGGA
TCAGGAGCTATTAATTCGCGGAGGCAGCAAACACCCATCTGCCGAGCATCTGAACAATGTGAGTAGTACA
TGTGCATACATCTTAAGTTCACTTGATCTATAGGAACTGCGATTGCAACATCAAATTGTCTGCGGCGTGA
GAACTGCGACCCACAAAAATCCCAAACCGCAATTGCACAAACAAATAGTGACACGAAACAGATTATTCTG
GTAGCTGTTCTCGCTATATAAGACAATTTTTGAGATCATATCATGATCAAGACATCTAAAGGCATTCATT
TTCGACTATATTCTTTTTTACAAAAAATATAACAACCAGATATTTTAAGCTGATCCTAGATGCACAAAAA
ATAAATAAAAGTATAAACCTACTTCGTAGGATACTTCGGGGTACTTTTTGTTCGGGGTTAGATGAGCATA
ACGCTTGTAGTTGATATTTGAGATCCCCTATCATTGCAGGGTGACAGCGGAGCGGCTTCGCAGAGCTGCA
TTAACCAGGGCTTCGGGCAGGCCAAAAACTACGGCACGCTCCGGCCACCCAGTCCGCCGGAGGACTCCGG
TTCAGGGAGCGGCCAACTAGCCGAGAACCTCACCTATGCCTGGCACAATATGGACATCTTTGGGGCGGTC
AATCAGCCGGGCTCCGGATGGCGGCAGCTGGTCAACCGGACACGCGGACTATTCTGCAACGAGCGACACA
TACCGGCGCCCAGGAAACATTTGCTCAAGAACGGTGAGTTTCTATTCGCAGTCGGCTGATCTGTGTGAAA
TCTTAATAAAGGGTCCAATTACCAATTTGAAACTCAGTTTGCGGCGTGGCCTATCCGGGCGAACTTTTGG
CCGTGATGGGCAGTTCCGGTGCCGGAAAGACGACCCTGCTGAATGCCCTTGCCTTTCGATCGCCGCAGGG
CATCCAAGTATCGCCATCCGGGATGCGACTGCTCAATGGCCAACCTGTGGACGCCAAGGAGATGCAGGCC
AGGTGCGCCTATGTCCAGCAGGATGACCTCTTTATCGGCTCCCTAACGGCCAGGGAACACCTGATTTTCC
AAGCCATGGTGCGGATGCCACGACATCTGACCTATCGGCAGCGAGTGGCCCGCGTGGATCAGGTGATCCA
GGAGCTTTCGCTCAGCAAATGTCAGCACACGATCATCGGTGTGCCCGGCAGGGTGAAAGGTCTGTCCGGC
GGAGAAAGGAAGCGTCTGGCATTCGCCTCCGAGGCTCTAACCGATCCGCCGCTTCTGATCTGCGATGAGC
CCACCTCCGGACTGGACTCCTTTACCGCCCACAGCGTCGTCCAGGTGCTGAAGAAGCTGTCGCAGAAGGG
CAAGACCGTCATCCTGACCATTCATCAGCCGTCTTCCGAGCTGTTTGAGCTCTTTGACAAGATCCTTCTG
ATGGCCGAGGGCAGGGTAGCTTTCTTGGGCACTCCCAGCGAAGCCGTCGACTTCTTTTCCTAGTGAGTTC
GATGTGTTTATTAAGGGTATCTAGTATTACATAACATCTCAACTCCTATCCAGCGTGGGTGCCCAGTGTC
CTACCAACTACAATCCGGCGGACTTTTACGTACAGGTGTTGGCCGTTGTGCCCGGACGGGAGATCGAGTC
CCGTGATCGGATCGCCAAGATATGCGACAATTTTGCCATTAGCAAAGTAGCCCGGGATATGGAGCAGTTG
TTGGCCACCAAAAATCTGGAGAAGCCACTGGAGCAGCCGGAGAATGGGTACACCTACAAGGCCACCTGGT
TCATGCAGTTCCGGGCGGTCCTGTGGCGATCCTGGCTGTCGGTGCTCAAGGAACCACTCCTCGTAAAAGT
GCGACTTATTCAGACAACGGTGAGTGGTTCCAGTGGAAACAAATGATATAACGCTTACAATTCTTGGAAA
CAAATTCGCTAGATTTTAGATAGAATTGCCTGATTCCACACCCTTCTTAGTTTTTTTCAATGAGATGTAT
AGTTTATAGTTTTGCAGAAGATAAATAAATTTCATTTAACTCGCGAATATTAATGAGATGCGAGTAACAT
TTTAATTTGCAGATGGTTGCCATCTTGATTGGCCTCATCTTTTTGGGCCAACAACTCACGCAAGTGGGTG
TGATGAATATCAACGGAGCCATCTTCCTCTTCCTGACCAACATGACCTTTCAAAACGTCTTTGCCACGAT
AAATGTAAGTCATGTTTAGAATACATTTGCATTTCAATAATTTACTAACTTTCTAATGAATCGATTCGAT
TTAGGTGTTCACCTCAGAGCTGCCAGTTTTTATGAGGGAGGCCCGAAGTCGACTTTATCGCTGTGACACA
TACTTTCTGGGCAAAACGATTGCCGAATTGCCGCTTTTTCTCACAGTGCCACTGGTCTTCACGGCGATTG
CCTATCCGATGATCGGACTGCGGGCCGGAGTGCTGCACTTCTTCAACTGCCTGGCGCTGGTCACTCTGGT
GGCCAATGTGTCAACGTCCTTCGGATATCTAATATCCTGCGCCAGCTCCTCGACCTCGATGGCGCTGTCT
GTGGGTCCGCCGGTTATCATACCATTCCTGCTCTTTGGCGGCTTCTTCTTGAACTCGGGCTCGGTGCCAG
TATACCTCAAATGGTTGTCGTACCTCTCATGGTTCCGTTACGCCAACGAGGGTCTGCTGATTAACCAATG
GGCGGACGTGGAGCCGGGCGAAATTAGCTGCACATCGTCGAACACCACGTGCCCCAGTTCGGGCAAGGTC
ATCCTGGAGACGCTTAACTTCTCCGCCGCCGATCTGCCGCTGGACTACGTGGGTCTGGCCATTCTCATCG
TGAGCTTCCGGGTGCTCGCATATCTGGCTCTAAGACTTCGGGCCCGACGCAAGGAGTAGCCGACATATAT
CCGAAATAACTGCTTGTTTTTTTTTTTTACCATTATTACCATCGTGTTTACTGTTTATTGCCCCCTCAAA
AAGCTAATGTAATTATATTTGTGCCAATAAAAACAAGATATGACCTATAGAATACAAGTATTTCCCCTTC
GAACATCCCCACAAGTAGACTTTGGATTTGTCTTCTAACCAAAAGACTTACACACCTGCATACCTTACAT
CAAAAACTCGTTTATCGCTACATAAAACACCGGGATATATTTTTTATATACATACTTTTCAAATCGCGCG
CCCTCTTCATAATTCACCTCCACCACACCACGTTTCGTAGTTGCTCTTTCGCTGTCTCCCACCCGCTCTC
CGCAACACATTCACCTTTTGTTCGACGACCTTGGAGCGACTGTCGTTAGTTCCGCGCGATTCGGTTCGCT
CAAATGGTTCCGAGTGGTTCATTTCGTCTCAATAGAAATTAGTAATAAATATTTGTATGTACAATTTATT
TGCTCCAATATATTTGTATATATTTCCCTCACAGCTATATTTATTCTAATTTAATATTATGACTTTTTAA
GGTAATTTTTTGTGACCTGTTCGGAGTGATTAGCGTTACAATTTGAACTGAAAGTGACATCCAGTGTTTG
TTCCTTGTGTAGATGCATCTCAAAAAAATGGTGGGCATAATAGTGTTGTTTATATATATCAAAAATAACA
ACTATAATAATAAGAATACATTTAATTTAGAAAATGCTTGGATTTCACTGGAACTAGGCTAGCATAACTT
CGTATAATGTATGCTATACGAAGTTATGCTAGCGGATCCTGGCCACGTAATAAGTGTGCGTTGAATTTAT
TCGCAAAAACATTGCATATTTTCGGCAAAGTAAAATTTTGTTGCATACCTTATCAAAAAATAAGTGCTGC
ATACTTTTTAGAGAAACCAAATAATTTTTTATTGCATACCCGTTTTTAATAAAATACATTGCATACCCTC
TTTTAATAAAAAATATTGCATACTTTGACGAAACAAATTTTCGTTGCATACCCAATAAAAGATTATTATA
TTGCATACCCGTTTTTAATAAAATACATTGCATACCCTCTTTTAATAAAAAATATTGCATACGTTGACGA
AACAAATTTTCGTTGCATACCCAATAAAAGATTATTATATTGCATACCTTTTCTTGCCATACCATTTAGC
CGATCAATTGTGCTCGGCAACAGTATATTTGTGGTGTGCCAACCAACAACAGATCTGAATTCGCTTAATT
AAGGCGCGCCATTTAAATCTCGAGGTAAACGGCCGGCCGAGCTCGCCCGGGGATCGAGCGCAGCGGTATA
AAAGGGCGCGGGGTGGCTGAGAGCATCAGTTGTGAATGAATGTTCGAGCCGAGCAGACGTGCCGCTGCCT
TCGTTAATATCCTTTGAATAAGCCAACTTTGAATCACAAGACGCATACCAAACGGTACCAGATCTAAAAG
GTAGGTTCAACCACTGATGCCTAGGCACACCGAAACGACTAACCCTAATTCTTATCCTTTACTTCAGGCG
GCCGCGTTTAAACAACTTAAAAAAAAAAATCAAAATGCCACCCAAGAAGAAGCGAAAAGTAGAAGATCCA
ATGAAGGCTCTCACGGCCCGACAACAGGAAGTTTTTGATTTGATACGGGATCATATATCCCAAACGGGTA
TGCCTCCGACCCGCGCAGAGATAGCACAGCGACTGGGCTTTCGATCGCCTAACGCCGCGGAGGAGCACTT
GAAGGCACTGGCCCGCAAGGGTGTCATTGAAATCGTGTCCGGTGCGAGCCGCGGAATCCGGCTGTTGCAG
GAGGAGGAAGAGGGCCTGCCACTGGTGGGACGCGTGGCCGCTGGCGAGCCGCTGCTGGCCCAGCAACACA
TAGAGGGACACTATCAGGTGGACCCCTCCTTGTTTAAGCCAAATGCTGATTTCCTGTTGCGGGTGTCGGG
AATGTCCATGAAGGACATCGGTATTATGGATGGTGACCTCCTCGCCGTCCATAAGACACAGGATGTCAGG
AACGGCCAGGTAGTCGTTGCCAGGATAGACGATGAGGTCACTGTGAAACGTCTCAAGAAGCAAGGCAATA
AGGTCGAGCTGCTGCCGGAGAATAGCGAGTTCAAGCCGATCGTGGTGGATCTGCGACAGCAGTCCTTTAC
TATCGAGGGCTTGGCCGTGGGTGTGATCCGCAACGGAGATTGGCTGGGACGTCAGTTGGAGCTCCCTCCT
ACCGCCACGGCTACGGCCTCGATAATGCCGCACGTGATGGAGCAGCCTCTCAGTACCAGCATTAACCCCG
TCAACGACCGCTTCAACGGTATTCCCAACCCCACTCCGTATAACTCCGATGCAGCTCTCGATGCTATCAC
TCAGACCAACGATTATGGAAGCGTAAATACACATGGTATCCTCTCTACTTACCCGCCACCGGCTACGCAC
CTTAATGAAGCTTCCGTCGCTCTCGCTCCCGGTGGCGCCCCCCCCCGACCGCCTCCTCCGTATGTTGACA
GCACGACCAATCACCCGCCGTACCACTCGAATCTGGTTCCAATGGCGAACTTTGGTTACTCGACCGTTGA
TTACGATGCCATGGTTGACGATTTGGCTAGCATTGAATACACGGACGCTGTGGATGTCGACCCACAGTTT
ATGACCAATCTGGGATTCGTTCCTGGATGTAACTTCTCCGACATTAATACATACGAACAGTGACCTGCAG
GAATGAATCGTTTTTAAAATAACAAATCAATTGTTTTATAATATTCGTACGATTCTTTGATTATGTAATA
AAATGTGATCATTAGGAAGATTACGAAAAATATAAAAAATATGAGTTCTGTGTGTATAACAAATGCTGTA
AACGCCACAATTGTGTTTGTTGCAAATAAACCCATGATTATTTGATTAAAATTGTTGTTTTCTTTGTTCA
TAGACAATAGTGTGTTTTGCCTAAACGTGTACTGCATAAACTCCATGCGAGTGTATAGCGAGCTAGTGGC
TAACGCTTGCCCCACCAAAGTAGATTCGTCAAAATCCTCAATTTCATCACCCTCCTCCAAGTTTAACATT
TGGCCGTCGGAATTAACTTCTAAAGATGCCACATAATCTAATAAATGAAATAGAGATTCAAACGTGGCGT
CATCGTCCGTTTCGACCATTTCCGAAAAGAACTCGGGCATAAACTCTATGATTTCTCTGGACGTGGTGTT
GTCGAAACTCTCAAAGTACGCAGTCAGGAACGTGCGCGACATGTCGTCGGGAAACTCGCGCGGAAACATG
TTGTTGTAACCGAACGGGTCCCATAGCGCCAAAACCAAATCTGCCAGCGTCAATAGAATGAGCACGATGC
CGACAATGGAGCTGGCTTGGATAGCGATTCGAGTTAACTCTAGAAGATCTTGGCCACGTAATAAGTGTGC
GTTGAATTTATTCGCAAAAACATTGCATATTTTCGGCAAAGTAAAATTTTGTTGCATACCTTATCAAAAA
ATAAGTGCTGCATACTTTTTAGAGAAACCAAATAATTTTTTATTGCATACCCGTTTTTAATAAAATACAT
TGCATACCCTCTTTTAATAAAAAATATTGCATACTTTGACGAAACAAATTTTCGTTGCATACCCAATAAA
AGATTATTATATTGCATACCCGTTTTTAATAAAATACATTGCATACCCTCTTTTAATAAAAAATATTGCA
TACGTTGACGAAACAAATTTTCGTTGCATACCCAATAAAAGATTATTATATTGCATACCTTTTCTTGCCA
TACCATTTAGCCGATCAATTGTGCTCGGCAACAGTATATTTGTGGTGTGCCAACCAACAACGGATCCACT
AGTGTCGACGATGTAGGTCACGGTCTCGAAGCCGCGGTGCGGGTGCCAGGGCGTGCCCTTGGGCTCCCCG
GGCGCGTACTCCACCTCACCCATCTGGTCCATCATGATGAACGGGTCGAGGTGGCGGTAGTTGATCCCGG
CGAACGCGCGGCGCACCGGGAAGCCCTCGCCCTCGAAACCGCTGGGCGCGGTGGTCACGGTGAGCACGGG
ACGTGCGACGGCGTCGGCGGGTGCGGATACGCGGGGCAGCGTCAGCGGGTTCTCGACGGTCACGGCGGGC
ATGTCGACACTAGTTCTAGCCAGCTTTTGTTCCCTTTAGTGAGGGTTAATTTCGAGCTTGGCGTAATCAT
GGTCATAGCTGTTTCCTGTGTGAAATTGTTATCCGCTCACAATTCCACACAACATACGAGCCGGAAGCAT
AAAGTGTAAAGCCTGGGGTGCCTAATGAGTGAGCTAACTCACATTAATTGCGTTGCGCTCACTGCCCGCT
TTCCAGTCGGGAAACCTGTCGTGCCAGCTGCATTAATGAATCGGCCAACGCGCGGGGAGAGGCGGTTTGC
GTATTGGGCGCTCTTCCGCTTCCTCGCTCACTGACTCGCTGCGCTCGGTCGTTCGGCTGCGGCGAGCGGT
ATCAGCTCACTCAAAGGCGGTAATACGGTTATCCACAGAATCAGGGGATAACGCAGGAAAGAACATGTGA
GCAAAAGGCCAGCAAAAGGCCAGGAACCGTAAAAAGGCCGCGTTGCTGGCGTTTTTCCATAGGCTCCGCC
CCCCTGACGAGCATCACAAAAATCGACGCTCAAGTCAGAGGTGGCGAAACCCGACAGGACTATAAAGATA
CCAGGCGTTTCCCCCTGGAAGCTCCCTCGTGCGCTCTCCTGTTCCGACCCTGCCGCTTACCGGATACCTG
TCCGCCTTTCTCCCTTCGGGAAGCGTGGCGCTTTCTCATAGCTCACGCTGTAGGTATCTCAGTTCGGTGT
AGGTCGTTCGCTCCAAGCTGGGCTGTGTGCACGAACCCCCCGTTCAGCCCGACCGCTGCGCCTTATCCGG
TAACTATCGTCTTGAGTCCAACCCGGTAAGACACGACTTATCGCCACTGGCAGCAGCCACTGGTAACAGG
ATTAGCAGAGCGAGGTATGTAGGCGGTGCTACAGAGTTCTTGAAGTGGTGGCCTAACTACGGCTACACTA
GAAGAACAGTATTTGGTATCTGCGCTCTGCTGAAGCCAGTTACCTTCGGAAAAAGAGTTGGTAGCTCTTG
ATCCGGCAAACAAACCACCGCTGGTAGCGGTGGTTTTTTTGTTTGCAAGCAGCAGATTACGCGCAGAAAA
AAAGGATCTCAAGAAGATCCTTTGATCTTTTCTACGGGGTCTGACGCTCAGTGGAACGAAAACTCACGTT
AAGGGATTTTGGTCATGAGATTATCAAAAAGGATCTTCACCTAGATCCTTTTAAATTAAAAATGAAGTTT
TAAATCAATCTAAAGTATATATGAGTAAACTTGGTCTGACAGTTACCAATGCTTAATCAGTGAGGCACCT
ATCTCAGCGATCTGTCTATTTCGTTCATCCATAGTTGCCTGACTCCCCGTCGTGTAGATAACTACGATAC
GGGAGGGCTTACCATCTGGCCCCAGTGCTGCAATGATACCGCGAGACCCACGCTCACCGGCTCCAGATTT
ATCAGCAATAAACCAGCCAGCCGGAAGGGCCGAGCGCAGAAGTGGTCCTGCAACTTTATCCGCCTCCATC
CAGTCTATTAATTGTTGCCGGGAAGCTAGAGTAAGTAGTTCGCCAGTTAATAGTTTGCGCAACGTTGTTG
CCATTGCTACAGGCATCGTGGTGTCACGCTCGTCGTTTGGTATGGCTTCATTCAGCTCCGGTTCCCAACG
ATCAAGGCGAGTTACATGATCCCCCATGTTGTGCAAAAAAGCGGTTAGCTCCTTCGGTCCTCCGATCGTT
GTCAGAAGTAAGTTGGCCGCAGTGTTATCACTCATGGTTATGGCAGCACTGCATAATTCTCTTACTGTCA
TGCCATCCGTAAGATGCTTTTCTGTGACTGGTGAGTACTCAACCAAGTCATTCTGAGAATAGTGTATGCG
GCGACCGAGTTGCTCTTGCCCGGCGTCAATACGGGATAATACCGCGCCACATAGCAGAACTTTAAAAGTG
CTCATCATTGGAAAACGTTCTTCGGGGCGAAAACTCTCAAGGATCTTACCGCTGTTGAGATCCAGTTCGA
TGTAACCCACTCGTGCACCCAACTGATCTTCAGCATCTTTTACTTTCACCAGCGTTTCTGGGTGAGCAAA
AACAGGAAGGCAAAATGCCGCAAAAAAGGGAATAAGGGCGACACGGAAATGTTGAATACTCATACTCTTC
CTTTTTCAATATTATTGAAGCATTTATCAGGGTTATTGTCTCATGAGCGGATACATATTTGAATGTATTT
AGAAAAATAAACAAATAGGGGTTCCGCGCACATTTCCCCGAAAAGTGCCAC
